>Addgene plasmid #233271 | pAAV-CMV-GFP-pA U6 shRNA (Rat NPAS4 #5) | addgene full sequence | sequence record 468747 | Addgene NGS Result
CCAAGTACGCCCCCTATTGACGTCAATGACGGTAAATGGCCCGCCTGGCATTATGCCCAGTACATGACCT
TATGGGACTTTCCTACTTGGCAGTACATCTACGTATTAGTCATCGCTATTACCATGGTGATGCGGTTTTG
GCAGTACATCAATGGGCGTGGATAGCGGTTTGACTCACGGGGATTTCCAAGTCTCCACCCCATTGACGTC
AATGGGAGTTTGTTTTGGCACCAAAATCAACGGGACTTTCCAAAATGTCGTAACAACTCCGCCCCATTGA
CGCAAATGGGCGGTAGGCGTGTACGGTGGGAGGTCTATATAAGCAGAGCTCGTTTAGTGAACCGTCAGAT
CGCCTGGAGACGCCATCCACGCTGTTTTGACCTCCATAGAAGACACCGGGACCGATCCAGCCTCCGCGGA
TTCGAATCCCGGCCGGGAACGGTGCATTGGAACGCGGATTCCCCGTGCCAAGAGTGACGTAAGTACCGCC
TATAGAGTCTATAGGCCCACAAAAAATGCTTTCTTCTTTTAATATACTTTTTTGTTTATCTTATTTCTAA
TACTTTCCCTAATCTCTTTCTTTCAGGGCAATAATGATACAATGTATCATGCCTCTTTGCACCATTCTAA
AGAATAACAGTGATAATTTCTGGGTTAAGGCAATAGCAATATTTCTGCATATAAATATTTCTGCATATAA
ATTGTAACTGATGTAAGAGGTTTCATATTGCTAATAGCAGCTACAATCCAGCTACCATTCTGCTTTTATT
TTATGGTTGGGATAAGGCTGGATTATTCTGAGTCCAAGCTAGGCCCTTTTGCTAATCATGTTCATACCTC
TTATCTTCCTCCCACAGCTCCTGGGCAACGTGCTGGTCTGTGTGCTGGCCCATCACTTTGGCAAAGAATT
GGGATTCGAACATCGATTGAATTCTGCAGTCGGGGATCCACCGGTCGCCACCATGGTGAGCAAGGGCGAG
GAGCTGTTCACCGGGGTGGTGCCCATCCTGGTCGAGCTGGACGGCGACGTAAACGGCCACAAGTTCAGCG
TGTCCGGCGAGGGCGAGGGCGATGCCACCTACGGCAAGCTGACCCTGAAGTTCATCTGCACCACCGGCAA
GCTGCCCGTGCCCTGGCCCACCCTCGTGACCACCCTGACCTACGGCGTGCAGTGCTTCAGCCGCTACCCC
GACCACATGAAGCAGCACGACTTCTTCAAGTCCGCCATGCCCGAAGGCTACGTCCAGGAGCGCACCATCT
TCTTCAAGGACGACGGCAACTACAAGACCCGCGCCGAGGTGAAGTTCGAGGGCGACACCCTGGTGAACCG
CATCGAGCTGAAGGGCATCGACTTCAAGGAGGACGGCAACATCCTGGGGCACAAGCTGGAGTACAACTAC
AACAGCCACAACGTCTATATCATGGCCGACAAGCAGAAGAACGGCATCAAGGTGAACTTCAAGATCCGCC
ACAACATCGAGGACGGCAGCGTGCAGCTCGCCGACCACTACCAGCAGAACACCCCCATCGGCGACGGCCC
CGTGCTGCTGCCCGACAACCACTACCTGAGCACCCAGTCCGCCCTGAGCAAAGACCCCAACGAGAAGCGC
GATCACATGGTCCTGCTGGAGTTCGTGACCGCCGCCGGGATCACTCTCGGCATGGACGAGCTGTACAAGT
AAAGCGGCCGACCTGCAGAAGCTTGCCTCGAGCAGCGCTGCTCGAGAGATCTACGGGTGGCATCCCTGTG
ACCCCTCCCCAGTGCCTCTCCTGGCCCTGGAAGTTGCCACTCCAGTGCCCACCAGCCTTGTCCTAATAAA
ATTAAGTTGCATCATTTTGTCTGACTAGGTGTCCTTCTATAATATTATGGGGTGGAGGGGGGTGGTATGG
AGCAAGGGGCAAGTTGGGAAGACAACCTGTAGGGCCTGCGGGGTCTATTGGGAACCAAGCTGGAGTGCAG
TGGCACAATCTTGGCTCACTGCAATCTCCGCCTCCTGGGTTCAAGCGATTCTCCTGCCTCAGCCTCCCGA
GTTGTTGGGATTCCAGGCATGCATGACCAGGCTCAGCTAATTTTTGTTTTTTTGGTAGAGACGGGGTTTC
ACCATATTGGCCAGGCTGGTCTCCAACTCCTAATCTCAGGTGATCTACCCACCTTGGCCTCCCAAATTGC
TGGGATTACAGGCGTGAACCACTGCTCCCTTCCCTGTCCTTCTGATTTTGTAGGTAACCGGGCCCAATGG
CGCGCCAAGGCCATCTAGGCCAAGCTTATCCGACGCCGCCATCTCTAGGCCCGCGCCGGCCCCCTCGCAC
AGACTTGTGGGAGAAGCTCGGCTACTCCCCTGCCCCGGTTAATTTGCATATAATATTTCCTAGTAACTAT
AGAGGCTTAATGTGCGATAAAAGACAGATAATCTGTTCTTTTTAATACTAGCTACATTTTACATGATAGG
CTTGGATTTCTATAAGAGATACAAATACTAAATTATTATTTTAAAAAACAGCACAAAAGGAAACTCACCC
TAACTGTAAAGTAATTGTGTGTTTTGAGACTATAAATATCCCTTGGAGAAAAGCCTTGTTTGATCTGCTG
GATGAGACGATCTATCTTCCTGTCAATAGATCGTCTCATCCAGCAGATATTTTTCTAGATAATACGTAGA
TCCAGACATGATAAGATACATTGATGAGTTTGGACAAACCACAACTAGAATGCAGTGAAAAAAATGCTTT
ATTTGTGAAATTTGTGATGCTATTGCTTTATTTGTAACCATTATAAGCTGCAATAAACAAGTTAACAACA
ACAATTGCATTCATTTTATGTTTCAGGTTCAGGGGGAGGTGTGGGAGGTTTTTTAATTCTTGCGGCCGCG
GCGGTACCGGTAACCACGTGCGGACCGAGCGGCCGCAGGAACCCCTAGTGATGGAGTTGGCCACTCCCTC
TCTGCGCGCTCGCTCGCTCACTGAGGCCGGGCGACCAAAGGTCGCCCGACGCCCGGGCTTTGCCCGGGCG
GCCTCAGTGAGCGAGCGAGCGCGCAGCTGCCTGCAGGGGCGCCTGATGCGGTATTTTCTCCTTACGCATC
TGTGCGGTATTTCACACCGCATA
[95 nt withheld, positions 3104-3198]
T
[46 nt withheld, positions 3200-3245]
C
[141 nt withheld, positions 3247-3387]
CCTTTGACGTTGGAGTCCACGTTCTTT
[37 nt withheld, positions 3415-3451]
ACTCTATCTCGGGCTATTCTTTTGATTTATAAGGGATTTTGCCGATTTCGGTCTATTGGTTAAAAAATGA
GCTGATTTAACAAAAATTTAACGCGAATTTTAACAAAATATTAACGTTTACAATTTTATGGTGCACTCTC
AGTACAATCTGCTCTGATGCCGCATAGTTAAGCCAGCCCCGACACCCGCCAACACCCGCTGACGCGCCCT
GACGGGCTTGTCTGCTCCCGGCATCCGCTTACAGACAAGCTGTGACCGTCTCCGGGAGCTGCATGTGTCA
GAGGTTTTCACCGTCATCACCGAAACGCGCGAGACGAAAGGGCCTCGTGATACGCCTATTTTTATAGGTT
AATGTCATGATAATAATGGTTTCTTAGACGTCAGGTGGCACTTTTCGGGGAAATGTGCGCGGAACCCCTA
TTTGTTTATTTTTCTAAATACATTCAAATATGTATCCGCTCATGAGACAATAACCCTGATAAATGCTTCA
ATAATATTGAAAAAGGAAGAGTATGAGTATTCAACATTTCCGTGTCGCCCTTATTCCCTTTTTTGCGGCA
TTTTGCCTTCCTGTTTTTGCTCACCCAGAAACGCTGGTGAAAGTAAAAGATGCTGAAGATCAGTTGGGTG
CACGAGTGGGTTACATCGAACTGGATCTCAACAGCGGTAAGATCCTTGAGAGTTTTCGCCCCGAAGAACG
TTTTCCAATGATGAGCACTTTTAAAGTTCTGCTATGTGGCGCGGTATTATCCCGTATTGACGCCGGGCAA
GAGCAACTCGGTCGCCGCATACACTATTCTCAGAATGACTTGGTTGAGTACTCACCAGTCACAGAAAAGC
ATCTTACGGATGGCATGACAGTAAGAGAATTATGCAGTGCTGCCATAACCATGAGTGATAACACTGCGGC
CAACTTACTTCTGACAACGATCGGAGGACCGAAGGAGCTAACCGCTTTTTTGCACAACATGGGGGATCAT
GTAACTCGCCTTGATCGTTGGGAACCGGAGCTGAATGAAGCCATACCAAACGACGAGCGTGACACCACGA
TGCCTGTAGCAATGGCAACAACGTTGCGCAAACTATTAACTGGCGAACTACTTACTCTAGCTTCCCGGCA
ACAATTAATAGACTGGATGGAGGCGGATAAAGTTGCAGGACCACTTCTGCGCTCGGCCCTTCCGGCTGGC
TGGTTTATTGCTGATAAATCTGGAGCCGGTGAGCGTGGGTCTCGCGGTATCATTGCAGCACTGGGGCCAG
ATGGTAAGCCCTCCCGTATCGTAGTTATCTACACGACGGGGAGTCAGGCAACTATGGATGAACGAAATAG
ACAGATCGCTGAGATAGGTGCCTCACTGATTAAGCATTGGTAACTGTCAGACCAAGTTTACTCATATATA
CTTTAGATTGATTTAAAACTTCATTTTTAATTTAAAAGGATCTAGGTGAAGATCCTTTTTGATAATCTCA
TGACCAAAATCCCTTAACGTGAGTTTTCGTTCCACTGAGCGTCAGACCCCGTAGAAAAGATCAAAGGATC
TTCTTGAGATCCTTTTTTTCTGCGCGTAATCTGCTGCTTGCAAACAAAAAAACCACCGCTACCAGCGGTG
GTTTGTTTGCCGGATCAAGAGCTACCAACTCTTTTTCCGAAGGTAACTGGCTTCAGCAGAGCGCAGATAC
CAAATACTGTTCTTCTAGTGTAGCCGTAGTTAGGCCACCACTTCAAGAACTCTGTAGCACCGCCTACATA
CCTCGCTCTGCTAATCCTGTTACCAGTGGCTGCTGCCAGTGGCGATAAGTCGTGTCTTACCGGGTTGGAC
TCAAGACGATAGTTACCGGATAAGGCGCAGCGGTCGGGCTGAACGGGGGGTTCGTGCACACAGCCCAGCT
TGGAGCGAACGACCTACACCGAACTGAGATACCTACAGCGTGAGCTATGAGAAAGCGCCACGCTTCCCGA
AGGGAGAAAGGCGGACAGGTATCCGGTAAGCGGCAGGGTCGGAACAGGAGAGCGCACGAGGGAGCTTCCA
GGGGGAAACGCCTGGTATCTTTATAGTCCTGTCGGGTTTCGCCACCTCTGACTTGAGCGTCGATTTTTGT
GATGCTCGTCAGGGGGGCGGAGCCTATGGAAAAACGCCAGCAACGCGGCCTTTTTACGGTTCCTGGCCTT
TTGCTGGCCTTTTGCTCACATGTCCTGCAGGCAGCTGCGCGCTCGCTCGCTCACTGAGGCCGCCCGGGCG
TCGGGCGACCTTTGGTCGCCCGGCCTCAGTGAGCGAGCGAGCGCGCAGAGAGGGAGTGGCCAACTCCATC
ACTAGGGGTTCCTGCGGCCGCACGCGTCTAGTTATTAATAGTAATCAATTACGGGGTCATTAGTTCATAG
CCCATATATGGAGTTCCGCGTTACATAACTTACGGTAAATGGCCCGCCTGGCTGACCGCCCAACGACCCC
CGCCCATTGACGTCAATAATGACGTATGTTCCCATAGTAACGCCAATAGGGACTTTCCATTGACGTCAAT
GGGTGGAGTATTTACGGTAAACTGCCCACTTGGCAGTACATCAAGTGTATCATATG
Features (pLannotate 1.2.2; 19 found; start..end, strand, type, name):
    127..330     +  promoter       CMV promoter: human cytomegalovirus (CMV) immediate early promoter
    479..506     +  intron         CMV intron (fragment): modified intron A from human cytomegalovirus (CMV)
    511..857     +  intron         β-globin intron (fragment): internally truncated intron from human β-globin
    855..938     +  CDS            HBB (fragment): HBB_ATEBE - Experimental evidence at protein level: Swiss-Prot protein existence level 1. Involved in oxygen transport from the lung to the various peripheral tissues. From Ateles belzebuth (White-bellied spider monkey).
    963..1682    +  CDS            EGFP: the original enhanced GFP (Yang et al., 1996) mammalian codon-optimized
   1735..2211    +  polyA_signal   hGH poly(A) signal: human growth hormone polyadenylation signal
   2268..2580    +  promoter       U6 promoter: RNA polymerase III promoter for mouse U6 snRNA (Das et al., 1988)
   2659..2793    -  polyA_signal   SV40 poly(A) signal: SV40 polyadenylation signal
   2907..3047    +  repeat_region  AAV2 ITR: inverted terminal repeat of adeno-associated virus serotype 2 inverted
   3052..3103    -  misc_feature   bom (fragment): basis of mobility region from pBR322
   3122..3577    +  rep_origin     f1 ori (sequence partly withheld): f1 bacteriophage origin of replication; arrow indicates direction of (+) strand synthesis
   3578..3627    -  misc_feature   bom (fragment): basis of mobility region from pBR322
   3729..3764    -  CDS            rop (fragment): Rop protein, which maintains plasmids at low copy number; rop
   3859..3963    +  promoter       AmpR promoter: bla
   3964..4824    +  CDS            AmpR: β-lactamase; bla; confers resistance to ampicillin, carbenicillin, and related antibiotics
   4995..5583    +  rep_origin     ori: high-copy-number ColE1/pMB1/pBR322/pUC origin of replication
   5656..5683    +  repeat_region  AAV2 ITR (fragment): inverted terminal repeat of adeno-associated virus serotype 2 inverted
   5712..5739    +  repeat_region  AAV2 ITR (fragment): inverted terminal repeat of adeno-associated virus serotype 2 inverted
   5850..126     +  enhancer       CMV enhancer (across the origin): human cytomegalovirus immediate early enhancer
