[The description below was written by a language model from this plasmid's Addgene catalogue record and pLannotate feature annotations shown in this document.]
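Description:
pAAV-CMV-GFP-pA U6 shRNA (Rat NPAS4 #5) is an adeno-associated virus transfer plasmid built on the pCMV-MCS AAV backbone, designed to deliver an RNA-interference hairpin against rat Npas4 together with a fluorescent marker. In bacteria it replicates from a high-copy ColE1/pUC-type origin and is selected with ampicillin through the β-lactamase gene. An f1 phage origin is also present in the backbone. The payload is bracketed by AAV2 inverted terminal repeats, which direct replication and packaging of the intervening DNA into AAV particles when helper functions are supplied. In the sequenced record one ITR is annotated in full, while the other is detected only as short fragments. This may reflect the difficulty of sequencing or maintaining these repeats, and the record lists a recombination-deficient strain for propagation.

Two independent expression units sit between the ITRs. The first uses the CMV enhancer and immediate-early promoter, followed by a chimeric intron region containing CMV intron A and β-globin intron fragments, to drive EGFP, and it terminates at the human growth hormone polyadenylation signal. The second, downstream, is a mouse U6 RNA polymerase III promoter that transcribes the short hairpin RNA. The hairpin was cloned between SapI and XbaI sites, but its sequence is not given in the record and it is not separately annotated. An SV40 polyadenylation signal lies in reverse orientation after the U6 cassette. Although the catalogue lists GFP as a tag, it functions here as a standalone reporter marking transduced cells. The associated work concerns the requirement for Npas4 in fear memory, consistent with use of the vector for viral knockdown of Npas4 in rat neurons with GFP marking the transduced cells.
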