Addgene plasmid #233271: pAAV-CMV-GFP-pA U6 shRNA (Rat NPAS4 #5)
Purpose: To express GFP from a CMV promoter and to express and shRNA targeting Rat Npas4
Depositing lab: Jonathan Ploski & Glenn Schafe. Depositing organization: Yale University. Publication: The neuronal PAS domain protein 4 (Npas4) is required for new and reactivated fear memories. Ploski JE, Monsey MS, Nguyen T, DiLeone RJ, Schafe GE. PLoS One. 2011;6(8):e23760. doi: 10.1371/journal.pone.0023760. Epub 2011 Aug 22. PubMed 21887312.
Backbone
  Vector backbone: pCMV-MCS AAV
  Vector type: AAV
Growth in bacteria
  Bacterial resistance: Ampicillin, 100 μg/mL
  Growth temperature: 37°C
  Growth strain: NEB Stable
  Copy number: High Copy
Gene/Insert
  Gene/Insert name: GFP and shRNA targeting Rat NPAS4
  gRNA/shRNA sequence: Unknown
  Species: R. norvegicus (rat)
  Entrez Gene: Npas4 (a.k.a. Nxf)
  Tag / fusion protein: GFP (N terminal on backbone)
  Cloning method: Restriction Enzyme; 5′ cloning site SapI (unknown if destroyed); 3′ cloning site XbaI (unknown if destroyed)
Terms and licenses: Academic/Nonprofit Terms; Industry Terms: Not Available to Industry
How to cite: pAAV-CMV-GFP-pA U6 shRNA (Rat NPAS4 #5) was a gift from Jonathan Ploski & Glenn Schafe (Addgene plasmid # 233271 ; http://n2t.net/addgene:233271 ; RRID:Addgene_233271)
